Addgene plasmid #176182: pMC-Ura-Cen-lvl1
Purpose: (Empty Backbone) preassembled yeast MoClo level-1 backbone with GFP dropout and URA3 marker
Depositing lab: Florian David. Depositing organization: Chalmers University of Technology. Publication: Expansion of the Yeast Modular Cloning Toolkit for CRISPR-Based Applications, Genomic Integrations and Combinatorial Libraries. Otto M, Skrekas C, Gossing M, Gustafsson J, Siewers V, David F. ACS Synth Biol. 2021 Dec 17;10(12):3461-3474. doi: 10.1021/acssynbio.1c00408. Epub 2021 Dec 3. PubMed 34860007.
Backbone
  Vector backbone: MoClo assembly
  Vector type: Yeast Expression
Growth in bacteria
  Bacterial resistance: Ampicillin, 100 μg/mL
  Growth temperature: 37°C
  Growth strain: DH5alpha
  Copy number: High Copy
Gene/Insert
  Gene/Insert name: None
Terms and licenses: Academic/Nonprofit Terms; Industry Terms: Not Available to Industry
Depositor comments: Constructed using the Yeast Modular Cloning Toolkit (Lee et al. ACS Synth Biol. 2015) from the part plasmids pYTK002, pYTK047, pYTK067, pYTK074, pYTK081, pYTK083.
How to cite: pMC-Ura-Cen-lvl1 was a gift from Florian David (Addgene plasmid # 176182 ; http://n2t.net/addgene:176182 ; RRID:Addgene_176182)
