[The description below was written by a language model from this plasmid's Addgene catalogue record and pLannotate feature annotations shown in this document.]
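Description:
pMC-Ura-Cen-lvl1 is an empty, preassembled level-1 (cassette-level) acceptor backbone for the yeast Modular Cloning (MoClo) system, built by Golden Gate assembly from part plasmids of the Yeast Modular Cloning Toolkit. It is an E. coli–S. cerevisiae shuttle vector of about 4.8 kb. In bacteria it replicates from a high-copy ColE1/pUC-type origin and is selected with ampicillin through the β-lactamase gene and its native bla promoter. In yeast it is maintained by a CEN6/ARS element, which gives stable, low-copy, centromeric propagation. Selection there relies on the S. cerevisiae URA3 gene under its own promoter, which complements uracil auxotrophy and can be counterselected with 5-fluoroorotic acid.

The record lists no gene insert. Instead, the cloning position is occupied by a superfolder GFP dropout cassette, annotated as spanning the numbering origin of the circular sequence and followed by the bacterial rrnB T1 and T7Te transcription terminators. The promoter driving this GFP is not annotated in the feature table, nor are the assembly connectors or type IIS restriction sites. In this design, the GFP cassette serves as a visual screen in E. coli: when a transcription unit (typically promoter, coding sequence and terminator parts) is assembled into the backbone, it replaces the GFP, so correct clones form non-fluorescent colonies while unmodified vector remains green.

The plasmid saves users from reassembling marker, origin and connector parts each time. It is intended as a ready-to-use destination for building single expression cassettes for episomal, low-copy expression in ura3 yeast strains.
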