Features (pLannotate 1.2.2; 9 found; start..end, strand, type, name):
    377..448     +  terminator     rrnB T1 terminator: transcription terminator T1 from the E. coli rrnB gene
    464..491     +  terminator     T7Te terminator: phage T7 early transcription terminator
    682..858     +  promoter       URA3 promoter (fragment): S. cerevisiae URA3
    859..1662    +  CDS            URA3: orotidine-5'-phosphate decarboxylase, required for uracil biosynthesis; S. cerevisiae URA3; yeast auxotrophic marker, counterselectable with 5-fluoroorotic acid (5-FOA)
   1745..2248    +  misc_feature   CEN/ARS: S. cerevisiae CEN6 centromere fused to an autonomously replicating sequence
   2359..3219    -  CDS            AmpR: β-lactamase; bla; confers resistance to ampicillin, carbenicillin, and related antibiotics
   3220..3324    -  promoter       AmpR promoter: bla
   3427..4015    +  rep_origin     ori: high-copy-number ColE1/pMB1/pBR322/pUC origin of replication
   4494..365     +  CDS            superfolder GFP (across the origin): GFP variant that folds robustly even when fused to poorly folded proteins (Pédelacq et al., 2006)
>Addgene plasmid #176182 | pMC-Ura-Cen-lvl1 | addgene full sequence | sequence record 346551 | Addgene NGS Result
ATACCCTGGTAAACCGCATTGAGCTGAAAGGCATTGACTTTAAAGAGGACGGCAATATCCTGGGCCATAA
GCTGGAATACAATTTTAACAGCCACAATGTTTACATCACCGCCGATAAACAAAAAAATGGCATTAAAGCG
AATTTTAAAATTCGCCACAACGTGGAGGATGGCAGCGTGCAGCTGGCTGATCACTACCAGCAAAACACTC
CAATCGGTGATGGTCCTGTTCTGCTGCCAGACAATCACTATCTGAGCACGCAAAGCGTTCTGTCTAAAGA
TCCGAACGAGAAACGCGATCATATGGTTCTGCTGGAGTTCGTAACCGCAGCGGGCATCACGCATGGTATG
GATGAACTGTACAAATGACCAGGCATCAAATAAAACGAAAGGCTCAGTCGAAAGACTGGGCCTTTCGTTT
TATCTGTTGTTTGTCGGTGAACGCTCTCTACTAGAGTCACACTGGCTCACCTTCGGGTGGGCCTTTCTGC
GTTTATAGGTCTCAGCTGCCAATGAGACGACGGGGTCATCACGGCTCATCATGCGCCAAACAAATGTGTG
CAATACACGCTCGGATGACTGCATGATGACCGCACTGACTGGGGACAGCAGATCCACCTAAGCCTGTGAG
AGAAGCAGACACCCGACAGATCAAGGCAGTTAACTAGTGCACTGCAGTACACGGTTTCCTTGAAATTTTT
TTGATTCGGTAATCTCCGAACAGAAGGAAGAACGAAGGAAGGAGCACAGACTTAGATTGGTATATATACG
CATATGTAGTGTTGAAGAAACATGAAATTGCCCAGTATTCTTAACCCAACTGCACAGAACAAAAACGTGC
AGGAAACGAAGATAAATCATGTCGAAAGCTACATATAAGGAACGTGCTGCTACTCATCCTAGTCCTGTTG
CTGCCAAGCTATTTAATATCATGCACGAAAAGCAAACAAACTTGTGTGCTTCATTGGATGTTCGTACCAC
CAAGGAATTACTGGAGTTAGTTGAAGCATTAGGTCCCAAAATTTGTTTACTAAAAACACATGTGGATATC
TTGACTGATTTTTCCATGGAGGGCACAGTTAAGCCGCTAAAGGCATTATCCGCCAAGTACAATTTTTTAC
TCTTCGAGGACAGAAAATTTGCTGACATTGGTAATACAGTCAAATTGCAGTACTCTGCGGGTGTATACAG
AATAGCAGAATGGGCAGACATTACGAATGCACACGGTGTGGTGGGCCCAGGTATTGTTAGCGGTTTGAAG
CAGGCGGCAGAAGAAGTAACAAAGGAACCTAGAGGCCTTTTGATGTTAGCAGAATTGTCATGCAAGGGCT
CCCTATCTACTGGAGAATATACTAAGGGTACTGTTGACATTGCGAAGAGCGACAAAGATTTTGTTATCGG
CTTTATTGCTCAAAGAGACATGGGTGGAAGAGATGAAGGTTACGATTGGTTGATTATGACACCCGGTGTG
GGTTTAGATGACAAGGGAGATGCATTGGGTCAACAGTATAGAACCGTGGATGATGTGGTTTCTACAGGAT
CTGACATTATTATTGTTGGAAGAGGACTATTTGCAAAGGGAAGGGATGCTAAGGTAGAGGGTGAACGTTA
CAGAAAAGCAGGCTGGGAAGCATATTTGAGAAGATGCGGCCAGCAAAACTAAAAAACTGTATTATAAGTA
AATGCATGTATACTAAACTCACAAATTAGAGCTTCAATTTAATTATATCAGTTATTACCCGAGTATCACG
TGCTATAAAAATAATTATAATTTAAATTTTTTAATATAAATATATAAATTAAAAATAGAAAGTAAAAAAA
GAAATTAAAGAAAAAATAGTTTTTGTTTTCCGAAGATGTAAAAGACTCTAGGGGGATCGCCAACAAATAC
TACCTTTTATCTTGCTCTTCCTGCTCTCAGGTATTAATGCCGAATTGTTTCATCTTGTCTGTGTAGAAAA
CCACACACGAAAATCCTGTGATTTTACATTTTACTTATCGTTAATCGAATGTATATCTATTTAATCTGCT
TTTCTTGTCTAATAAATATATATGTAAAGTACGCTTTTTGTTGAAATTTTTTAAACCTTTGTTTATTTTT
TTTTCTTCATTCCGTAACTCTTCTACCTTCTTTATTTACTTTCTAAAATCCAAATACAAAACATAAAAAT
AAATAAACACAGAGTAAATTCCCAAATTATTCCATCATTAAAAGATACGAGGCGCGTGTAAGTTACAGGC
AAGCGATCCGTCCCGAGCGGCCGCGATTATCAAAAAGGATCTTCACCTAGATCCTTTTAAATTAAAAATG
AAGTTTTAAATCAATCTAAAGTATATATGAGTAAACTTGGTCTGACAGTTACCAATGCTTAATCAGTGAG
GCACCTATCTCAGCGATCTGTCTATTTCGTTCATCCATAGTTGCCTGACTCCCCGTCGTGTAGATAACTA
CGATACGGGAGGGCTTACCATCTGGCCCCAGTGCTGCAATGATACCGCGGGACCCACGCTCACCGGCTCC
AGATTTATCAGCAATAAACCAGCCAGCCGGAAGGGCCGAGCGCAGAAGTGGTCCTGCAACTTTATCCGCC
TCCATCCAGTCTATTAATTGTTGCCGGGAAGCTAGAGTAAGTAGTTCGCCAGTTAATAGTTTGCGCAACG
TTGTTGCCATTGCTACAGGCATCGTGGTGTCACGCTCGTCGTTTGGTATGGCTTCATTCAGCTCCGGTTC
CCAACGATCAAGGCGAGTTACATGATCCCCCATGTTGTGCAAAAAAGCGGTTAGCTCCTTCGGTCCTCCG
ATCGTTGTCAGAAGTAAGTTGGCCGCAGTGTTATCACTCATGGTTATGGCAGCACTGCATAATTCTCTTA
CTGTCATGCCATCCGTAAGATGCTTTTCTGTGACTGGTGAGTACTCAACCAAGTCATTCTGAGAATAGTG
TATGCGGCGACCGAGTTGCTCTTGCCCGGCGTCAATACGGGATAATACCGCGCCACATAGCAGAACTTTA
AAAGTGCTCATCATTGGAAAACGTTCTTCGGGGCGAAAACTCTCAAGGATCTTACCGCTGTTGAGATCCA
GTTCGATGTAACCCACTCGTGCACCCAACTGATCTTCAGCATCTTTTACTTTCACCAGCGTTTCTGGGTG
AGCAAAAACAGGAAGGCAAAATGCCGCAAAAAAGGGAATAAGGGCGACACGGAAATGTTGAATACTCATA
CTCTTCCTTTTTCAATATTATTGAAGCATTTATCAGGGTTATTGTCTCATGAGCGGATACATATTTGAAT
GTATTTAGAAAAATAAACAAATAGGGGTTCCGCGCACATTTCCCCGAAAAGTGCCACCTGTCATGACCAA
AATCCCTTAACGTGAGTTTTCGTTCCACTGAGCGTCAGACCCCGTAGAAAAGATCAAAGGATCTTCTTGA
GATCCTTTTTTTCTGCGCGTAATCTGCTGCTTGCAAACAAAAAAACCACCGCTACCAGCGGTGGTTTGTT
TGCCGGATCAAGAGCTACCAACTCTTTTTCCGAAGGTAACTGGCTTCAGCAGAGCGCAGATACCAAATAC
TGTTCTTCTAGTGTAGCCGTAGTTAGGCCACCACTTCAAGAACTCTGTAGCACCGCCTACATACCTCGCT
CTGCTAATCCTGTTACCAGTGGCTGCTGCCAGTGGCGATAAGTCGTGTCTTACCGGGTTGGACTCAAGAC
GATAGTTACCGGATAAGGCGCAGCGGTCGGGCTGAACGGGGGGTTCGTGCACACAGCCCAGCTTGGAGCG
AACGACCTACACCGAACTGAGATACCTACAGCGTGAGCTATGAGAAAGCGCCACGCTTCCCGAAGGGAGA
AAGGCGGACAGGTATCCGGTAAGCGGCAGGGTCGGAACAGGAGAGCGCACGAGGGAGCTTCCAGGGGGAA
ACGCCTGGTATCTTTATAGTCCTGTCGGGTTTCGCCACCTCTGACTTGAGCGTCGATTTTTGTGATGCTC
GTCAGGGGGGCGGAGCCTATGGAAAAACGCCAGCAACGCGGCCTTTTTACGGTTCCTGGCCTTTTGCTGG
CCTTTTGCTCACATGTTCTTTCCTGCGTTATCCCCTGATTCTGTGGATAACCGTGCGGCCGCCCCTGAAT
TCGCATCTAGATGGTAGAGCCACAAACAGCCGGTACAAGCAACGATCTCCAGGACCATCTGAATCATGCG
CGGATGACACGAACTCACGACGGCGATCACAGACATTAACCCACAGTACAGACACTGCGACAACGTGGCA
ATTCGTCGCAATACCGTCTCACTGAACTGGCCGATAATTGCAGACGAACGTGAGACCGAAAGTGAAACGT
GATTTCATGCGTCATTTTGAACATTTTGTAAATCTTATTTAATAATGTGTGCGGCAATTCACATTTAATT
TATGAATGTTTTCTTAACATCGCGGCAACTCAAGAAACGGCAGGTTCGGATCTTAGCTACTAGAGAAAGA
GGAGAAATACTAGATGCGTAAAGGCGAAGAGCTGTTCACTGGTGTCGTCCCTATTCTGGTGGAACTGGAT
GGTGATGTCAACGGTCATAAGTTTTCCGTGCGTGGCGAGGGTGAAGGTGACGCAACTAATGGTAAACTGA
CGCTGAAGTTCATCTGTACTACTGGTAAACTGCCGGTTCCTTGGCCGACTCTGGTAACGACGCTGACTTA
TGGTGTTCAGTGCTTTGCTCGTTATCCGGACCATATGAAGCAGCATGACTTCTTCAAGTCCGCCATGCCG
GAAGGCTATGTGCAGGAACGCACGATTTCCTTTAAGGATGACGGCACGTACAAAACGCGTGCGGAAGTGA
AATTTGAAGGCG
